Addgene plasmid #21914: 9E10.ChWT.Gal4.pCDNA1/AMP
Depositing lab: David Ron. Depositing organization: NYU Grossman School of Medicine. Publication: Stress-induced phosphorylation and activation of the transcription factor CHOP (GADD153) by p38 MAP Kinase. Wang XZ, Ron D. Science. 1996 May 31. 272(5266):1347-9. 10.1126/science.272.5266.1347 PubMed 8650547.
Backbone
  Vector backbone: pcDNA1.1/Amp
  Backbone size w/o insert (bp): 4767
  Vector type: Mammalian Expression
Growth in bacteria
  Bacterial resistance: Ampicillin, 100 μg/mL
  Growth temperature: 37°C
  Growth strain: DH5alpha
  Copy number: High Copy
Gene/Insert
  Gene/Insert name: CHOP
  Species: M. musculus (mouse)
  Entrez Gene: Ddit3 (a.k.a. AltDDIT3, CHOP-10, CHOP10, chop, gadd153)
  Tag / fusion protein: Myc (N terminal on insert); GAL4-DNA-BD (C terminal on insert)
  Cloning method: Restriction Enzyme
  Sequencing primers: 5′ CMV-F; 3′ SP6
Terms and licenses: Academic/Nonprofit Terms; Industry Terms: Not Available to Industry
Depositor comments: Addgene sequencing results show 6bp insertion in the sequencing adding 2 Gly residues immediately after the Myc tag. Mammalian expression plasmid encoding wildtype mouse CHOP fused to DNA-binding domain of yeast Gal4.
How to cite: 9E10.ChWT.Gal4.pCDNA1/AMP was a gift from David Ron (Addgene plasmid # 21914 ; http://n2t.net/addgene:21914 ; RRID:Addgene_21914)
