[The description below was written by a language model from this plasmid's Addgene catalogue record and pLannotate feature annotations shown in this document.]
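Description:
9E10.ChWT.Gal4.pCDNA1/AMP is a mammalian expression plasmid built on the pcDNA1.1/Amp backbone that encodes wild-type mouse CHOP (Ddit3, also known as GADD153) fused to the DNA-binding domain of yeast GAL4. It is propagated in E. coli as a high-copy plasmid through a ColE1/pUC-type origin and selected with ampicillin via the β-lactamase gene. An f1 origin allows single-stranded DNA production, and an SV40 origin supports episomal replication in mammalian cells that supply large T antigen. No mammalian selection marker is annotated, which fits transient transfection use.

The fusion is driven by the human CMV immediate-early enhancer and promoter. Downstream, the SV40 small t intron and SV40 polyadenylation signal provide splicing and 3′ end processing. The short SV40 and polyomavirus coding fragments picked up by the annotation appear to be residual backbone sequence around these elements and the viral origin region rather than expressed products. T7 and SP6 promoters flank the insert and could serve for in vitro transcription or sequencing. The open reading frame carries an N-terminal Myc epitope (the "9E10" in the name refers to the anti-Myc antibody), followed by CHOP and then the C-terminal GAL4 DNA-binding domain. The Myc tag is not separately annotated in the feature table, and repository sequencing found a six-base insertion that adds two glycine residues immediately after it.

Tethering CHOP to GAL4 binding sites lets its transcriptional activation function be measured on a GAL4-responsive reporter, independently of CHOP's own DNA binding and dimerisation partners. The associated publication concerns stress-induced phosphorylation and activation of CHOP by p38 MAP kinase, and this construct is the wild-type version.
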