Features (pLannotate 1.2.2; 21 found; start..end, strand, type, name):
      2..570     +  rep_origin     ori: high-copy-number ColE1/pMB1/pBR322/pUC origin of replication
    603..1061    -  rep_origin     f1 ori (sequence partly withheld): f1 bacteriophage origin of replication; arrow indicates direction of (+) strand synthesis
   1049..1170    -  CDS            M13 gene IV (fragment) (sequence partly withheld): pIV; IV; phage assembly
   1272..1376    +  promoter       AmpR promoter: bla
   1377..2237    +  CDS            AmpR: β-lactamase; bla; confers resistance to ampicillin, carbenicillin, and related antibiotics
   2310..2689    +  enhancer       CMV enhancer: human cytomegalovirus immediate early enhancer
   2690..2893    +  promoter       CMV promoter: human cytomegalovirus (CMV) immediate early promoter
   2889..2922    +  LTR            5' LTR (truncated) (fragment): truncated 5' long terminal repeat (LTR) from HIV-1
   2938..2956    +  promoter       T7 promoter: promoter for bacteriophage T7 RNA polymerase
   3021..3422    +  CDS            Ddit3 (fragment): DDIT3_MOUSE - Also known as Chop From Mus musculus (Mouse).
   3422..3857    +  CDS            GAL4 DNA binding domain (fragment): DNA binding domain of the GAL4 transcriptional activator; Saccharomyces cerevisiae GAL4 (truncated)
   3921..3939    -  promoter       SP6 promoter: promoter for bacteriophage SP6 RNA polymerase
   3947..4021    +  CDS            small t antigen (fragment): SV40 (simian virus 40) small t antigen
   4023..4088    +  intron         small t intron: SV40 (simian virus 40) small t antigen intron
   4218..4238    +  CDS            SV40 NLS: nuclear localization signal of SV40 (simian virus 40) large T antigen
   4245..4379    +  CDS            LT_POVHA (fragment): Protein inferred from homology: Swiss-Prot protein existence level 3. Isoform large T antigen is a key early protein essential for both driving viral replication and inducing cellular transformation. Plays a role in viral genome replication by driving entry of quiescent cells into the cell cycle and by autoregulating the synthesis of viral early mRNA. Displays highly oncogenic activities by corrupting the host cellular checkpoint mechanisms that guard cell division and the transcription, replication, and repair of DNA. Participates in the modulation of cellular gene expression preceeding viral
   4404..4487    +  CDS            large T antigen (fragment): large T antigen from SV40 (simian virus 40)
   4510..4644    +  polyA_signal   SV40 poly(A) signal: SV40 polyadenylation signal
   4645..5013    -  CDS            VP2_POVMA (fragment): Experimental evidence at protein level: Swiss-Prot protein existence level 1. [Isoform VP3]: structural protein that resides within the core of the capsid surrounded by 72 VP1 pentamers. Following virus endocytosis and trafficking to the endoplasmic reticulum, VP2 and VP3 form oligomers and integrate into the endoplasmic reticulum membrane. Heterooligomer VP2-VP3 may create a viroporin for transporting the viral genome across the endoplasmic reticulum membrane to the cytoplasm. Nuclear entry of the viral DNA involves the selective exposure and importin recognition of VP2 or Vp3 nuclear localiz
   5381..5479    -  CDS            VP1_POVMP (fragment): Experimental evidence at protein level: Swiss-Prot protein existence level 1. Forms an icosahedral capsid with a T=7 symmetry and a 40 nm diameter. The capsid is composed of 72 pentamers linked to each other by disulfide bonds and associated with VP2 or VP3 proteins. Interacts with terminal alpha(2,3)-linked sialic acids on the cell surface to provide virion attachment to target cell. This attachment induces virion internalization predominantly through caveolin-mediated endocytosis. Once attached, the virion is internalized by caveolin- mediated endocytosis and traffics to the endoplasmic reti
   5490..5625    +  rep_origin     SV40 ori: SV40 origin of replication
>Addgene plasmid #21914 | 9E10.ChWT.Gal4.pCDNA1/AMP | depositor full sequence | sequence record 10085 | Author sequence
GGCGTAATCTGCTGCTTGCAAACAAAAAAACCACCGCTACCAGCGGTGGTTTGTTTGCCGGATCAAGAGC
TACCAACTCTTTTTCCGAAGGTAACTGGCTTCAGCAGAGCGCAGATACCAAATACTGTCCTTCTAGTGTA
GCCGTAGTTAGGCCACCACTTCAAGAACTCTGTAGCACCGCCTACATACCTCGCTCTGCTAATCCTGTTA
CCAGTGGCTGCTGCCAGTGGCGATAAGTCGTGTCTTACCGGGTTGGACTCAAGACGATAGTTACCGGATA
AGGCGCAGCGGTCGGGCTGAACGGGGGGTTCGTGCACACAGCCCAGCTTGGAGCGAACGACCTACACCGA
ACTGAGATACCTACAGCGTGAGCATTGAGAAAGCGCCACGCTTCCCGAAGGGAGAAAGGCGGACAGGTAT
CCGGTAAGCGGCAGGGTCGGAACAGGAGAGCGCACGAGGGAGCTTCCAGGGGGAAACGCCTGGTATCTTT
ATAGTCCTGTCGGGTTTCGCCACCTCTGACTTGAGCGTCGATTTTTGTGATGCTCGTCAGGGGGGCGGAG
CCTATGGAAAAACGCCAGCAACGCAAGCTAGCTTCTAGCTAGAAATTGTAAACGTTAATATTTTGTTAAA
ATTCGCGTTAAATTTTTGTTAAATCAGCTCATTTTTTAACCAATAGGCCGAAATCGGCAAAATCCCTTAT
AAATCAAAAGAATAGCCCGAGATAGGGT
[37 nt withheld, positions 729-765]
AAAGAACGTGGACTCCAACGTCAAAGGGCGAAAAACCGTCTATCAGGGCGATGGCC
[115 nt withheld, positions 822-936]
G
[144 nt withheld, positions 938-1081]
ACCGTATAACGTGCTTTCCTCGTTG
[64 nt withheld, positions 1107-1170]
CTGGATTACCAAAGGGCCTCGTGATACGCCTATTTTTATAGGTTAATGTCATGATAATAATGGTTTCTTA
GACGTCAGGTGGCACTTTTCGGGGAAATGTGCGCGGAACCCCTATTTGTTTATTTTTCTAAATACATTCA
AATATGTATCCGCTCATGAGACAATAACCCTGATAAATGCTTCAATAATATTGAAAAAGGAAGAGTATGA
GTATTCAACATTTCCGTGTCGCCCTTATTCCCTTTTTTGCGGCATTTTGCCTTCCTGTTTTTGCTCACCC
AGAAACGCTGGTGAAAGTAAAAGATGCTGAAGATCAGTTGGGTGCACGAGTGGGTTACATCGAACTGGAT
CTCAACAGCGGTAAGATCCTTGAGAGTTTTCGCCCCGAAGAACGTTTTCCAATGATGAGCACTTTTAAAG
TTCTGCTATGTGGCGCGGTATTATCCCGTGTTGACGCCGGGCAAGAGCAACTCGGTCGCCGCATACACTA
TTCTCAGAATGACTTGGTTGAGTACTCACCAGTCACAGAAAAGCATCTTACGGATGGCATGACAGTAAGA
GAATTATGCAGTGCTGCCATAACCATGAGTGATAACACTGCGGCCAACTTACTTCTGACAACGATCGGAG
GACCGAAGGAGCTAACCGCTTTTTTGCACAACATGGGGGATCATGTAACTCGCCTTGATCGTTGGGAACC
GGAGCTGAATGAAGCCATACCAAACGACGAGCGTGACACCACGATGCCTGCAGCAATGGCAACAACGTTG
CGCAAACTATTAACTGGCGAACTACTTACTCTAGCTTCCCGGCAACAATTAATAGACTGGATGGAGGCGG
ATAAAGTTGCAGGACCACTTCTGCGCTCGGCCCTTCCGGCTGGCTGGTTTATTGCTGATAAATCTGGAGC
CGGTGAGCGTGGGTCTCGCGGTATCATTGCAGCACTGGGGCCAGATGGTAAGCCCTCCCGTATCGTAGTT
ATCTACACGACGGGGAGTCAGGCAACTATGGATGAACGAAATAGACAGATCGCTGAGATAGGTGCCTCAC
TGATTAAGCATTGGTAACTGTCAGACCAAGTTTACTCATATATACTTTAGATTGATTTAAAACTTCATTT
TTAATTTCTCTAGCGCGTTGACATTGATTATTGACTAGTTATTAATAGTAATCAATTACGGGGTCATTAG
TTCATAGCCCATATATGGAGTTCCGCGTTACATAACTTACGGTAAATGGCCCGCCTGGCTGACCGCCCAA
CGACCCCCGCCCATTGACGTCAATAATGACGTATGTTCCCATAGTAACGCCAATAGGGACTTTCCATTGA
CGTCAATGGGTGGACTATTTACGGTAAACTGCCCACTTGGCAGTACATCAAGTGTATCATATGCCAAGTA
CGCCCCCTATTGACGTCAATGACGGTAAATGGCCCGCCTGGCATTATGCCCAGTACATGACCTTATGGGA
CTTTCCTACTTGGCAGTACATCTACGTATTAGTCATCGCTATTACCATGGTGATGCGGTTTTGGCAGTAC
ATCAATGGGCGTGGATAGCGGTTTGACTCACGGGGATTTCCAAGTCTCCACCCCATTGACGTCAATGGGA
GTTTGTTTTGGCACCAAAATCAACGGGACTTTCCAAAATGTCGTAACAACTCCGCCCCATTGACGCAAAT
GGGCGGTAGGCGTGTACGGTGGGAGGTCTATATAAGCAGAGCTCTCTGGCTAACTAGAGAACCCACTGCT
TACTGGCTTATCGAAATTAATACGACTCACTATAGGGAGACCCAAGCTTGGTACCGAGCTCGGATCCGCC
ATGGAGCAAAAGCTGATTTCTGAGGAGGATCTGGCAGCTGAGTCCCTGCCTTTCACCTTGGAGACGGTGT
CCAGCTGGGAGCTGGAAGCCTGGTATGAGGATCTGCAGGAGGTCCTGTCCTCAGATGAAATTGGGGGCAC
CTATATCTCATCCCCAGGAAACGAAGAGGAAGAATCAAAAACCTTCACTACTCTTGACCCTGCGTCCCTA
GCTTGGCTGACAGAGGAGCCAGGGCCAACAGAGGTCACACGCACATCCCAAAGCCCTCGCTCTCCAGATT
CCAGTCAGAGTTCTATGGCCCAGGAGGAAGAGGAGGAAGAGCAAGGAAGAACTAGGAAACGGAAACAGAG
TGGTCAGTGCCCAGCCCGGCCTGGGAAGCAACGCATGAAGGAGAAGGAGCAGGAGAACGAGCGGAAAGTG
GCACAGCTAGCGCTACTGTCTTCTATCGAACAAGCATGCGATATTTGCCGACTTAAAAAGCTCAAGTGCT
CCAAAGAAAAACCGAAGTGCGCCAAGTGTCTGAAGAACAACTGGGAGTGTCGCTACTCTCCCAAAACCAA
AAGGTCTCCGCTGACTAGGGCACATCTGACAGAAGTGGAATCAAGGCTAGAAAGACTGGAACAGCTATTT
CTACTGATTTTTCCTCGAGAAGACCTTGACATGATTTTGAAAATGGATTCTTTACAGGATATAAAAGCAT
TGTTAACAGGATTATTTGTACAAGATAATGTGAATAAAGATGCCGTCACAGATAGATTGGCTTCAGTGGA
GACTGATATGCCTCTAACATTGAGACAGCATAGAATAAGTGCGACATCATCATCGGAAGAGAGTAGTAAC
AAAGGTCAAAGACAGTTGACTGTATCGCCGGAATTCTGCAGATATCCATCACACTGGCGGCCGCTCGAGC
ATGCATCTAGAGGGCCCTATTCTATAGTGTCACCTAAATGCTAGAGGATCTTTGTGAAGGAACCTTACTT
CTGTGGTGTGACATAATTGGACAAACTACCTACAGAGATTTAAAGCTCTAAGGTAAATATAAAATTTTTA
AGTGTATAATGTGTTAAACTACTGATTCTAATTGTTTGTGTATTTTAGATTCCAACCTATGGAACTGATG
AATGGGAGCAGTGGTGGAATGCCTTTAATGAGGAAAACCTGTTTTGCTCAGAAGAAATGCCATCTAGTGA
TGATGAGGCTACTGCTGACTCTCAACATTCTACTCCTCCAAAAAAGAAGAGAAAGGTAGAAGACCCCAAG
GACTTTCCTTCAGAATTGCTAAGTTTTTTGAGTCATGCTGTGTTTAGTAATAGAACTCTTGCTTGCTTTG
CTATTTACACCACAAAGGAAAAAGCTGCACTGCTATACAAGAAAATTATGGAAAAATATTTGATGTATAG
TGCCTTGACTAGAGATCATAATCAGCCATACCACATTTGTAGAGGTTTTACTTGCTTTAAAAAACCTCCC
ACACCTCCCCCTGAACCTGAAACATAAAATGAATGCAATTGTTGTTGTTAACTTGTTTATTGCAGCTTAT
AATGGTTACAAATAAAGCAATAGCATCACAAATTTCACAAATAAAGCATTTTTTTCACTGCATTCTAGTT
GTGGTTTGTCCAAACTCATCAATGTATCTTATCATGTCTGGATCATCCCGCCATGGTATCAACGCCATAT
TTCTATTTACAGTAGGGACCTCTTCGTTGTGTAGGTACCGCTGTATTCCTAGGGAAATAGTAGAGGCACC
TTGAACTGTCTGCATCAGCCATATAGCCCCCGCTGTTCGACTTACAAACACAGGCACAGTACTGACAAAC
CCATACACCTCCTCTGAAATACCCATAGTTGCTAGGGCTGTCTCCGAACTCATTACACCCTCCAAAGTCA
GAGCTGTAATTTCGCCATCAAGGGCAGCGAGGGCTTCTCCAGATAAAATAGCTTCTGCCGAGAGTCCCGT
AAGGGTAGACACTTCAGCTAATCCCTCGATGAGGTCTACTAGAATAGTCAGTGCGGCTCCCATTTTGAAA
ATTCACTTACTTGATCAGCTTCAGAAGATGGCGGAGGGCCTCCAACACAGTAATTTTCCTCCCGACTCTT
AAAATAGAAAATGTCAAGTCAGTTAAGCAGGAAGTGGACTAACTGACGCAGCTGGCCGTGCGACATCCTC
TTTTAATTAGTTGCTAGGCAACGCCCTCCAGAGGGCGTGTGGTTTTGCAAGAGGAAGCAAAAGCCTCTCC
ACCCAGGCCTAGAATGTTTCCACCCAATCATTACTATGACAACAGCTGTTTTTTTTAGTATTAAGCAGAG
GCCGGGGACCCCTGGGCCCGCTTACTCTGGAGAAAAAGAAGAGAGGCATTGTAGAGGCTTCCAGAGGCAA
CTTGTCAAAACAGGACTGCTTCTATTTCTGTCACACTGTCTGGCCCTGTCACAAGGTCCAGCACCTCCAT
ACCCCCTTTAATAAGCAGTTTGGGAACGGGTGCGGGTCTTACTCCGCCCATCCCGCCCCTAACTCCGCCC
AGTTCCGCCCATTCTCCGCCCCATGGCTGACTAATTTTTTTTATTTATGCAGAGGCCGAGGCCGCCTCGG
CCTCTGAGCTATTCCAGAAGTAGTGAGGAGGCTTTTTTGGAGGCCTAGGCTTTTGCAAAAAGCTAATTC
