>Addgene plasmid #21914 | 9E10.ChWT.Gal4.pCDNA1/AMP | addgene partial sequence | sequence record 27689 | 21914 with CMV-F
CTCTCTGGCTAACTAGAGAACCCACTGCTTACTGGCTTATCGAAATTAATACGACTCACTATAGGGAGAC
CCAAGCTTGGTACCGAGCTCGGATCCGCCATGGAGCAAAAGCTGATTTCTGAGGAGGATCTGGGAGGGGC
AGCTGAGTCCCTGCCTTTCACCTTGGAGACGGTGTCCAGCTGGGAGCTGGAAGCCTGGTATGAGGATCTG
CAGGAGGTCCTGTCCTCAGATGAAATTGGGGGCACCTATATCTCATCCCCAGGAAACGAAGAGGAAGAAT
CAAAAACCTTCACTACTCTTGACCCTGCGTCCCTAGCTTGGCTGACAGAGGAGCCAGGGCCAACAGAGGT
CACACGCACATCCCAAAGCCCTCGCTCTCCAGATTCCAGTCAGAGTTCTATGGCCCAGGAGGAAGAGGAG
GAAGAGCAAGGAAGAACTAGGAAACGGAAACAGAGTGGTCAGTGCCCAGCCCGGCCTGGGAAGCAACGCA
TGAAGGAGAAGGAGCAGGAGAACGAGCGGAAAGTGGCACAGCTAGCGCTACTGTCTTCTATCGAACAAGC
ATGCGATATTTGCCGACTTAAAAAGCTCAAGTGCTCCAAAGAAAAACCGAAGTGCGCC
